>Addgene plasmid #219098 | SFFV-SMYD3-Brd 131 | addgene full sequence | sequence record 450441 | Addgene NGS Result
ATTTATGCAGAGGCCGAGGCCGCCTCGGCCTCTGAGCTATTCCAGAAGTAGTGAGGAGGCTTTTTTGGAG
GCCTAGGGACGTACCCAATTCGCCCTATAGTGAGTCGTATTACGCGCGCTCACTGGCCGTCGTTTTACAA
CGTCGTGACTGGGAAAACCCTGGCGTTACCCAACTTAATCGCCTTGCAGCACATCCCCCTTTCGCCAGCT
GGCGTAATAGCGAAGAGGCCCGCACCGATCGCCCTTCCCAACAGTTGCGCAGCCTGAATGGCGAATGGG
[124 nt withheld, positions 280-403]
C
[91 nt withheld, positions 405-495]
A
[49 nt withheld, positions 497-545]
CCTTTGACGTTGGAGTCCACGTTCTTT
[37 nt withheld, positions 573-609]
ACCCTATCTCGGTCTATTCTTTTGATTTATAAGGGATTTTGCCGATTTCGGCCTATTGGTTAAAAAATGA
GCTGATTTAACAAAAATTTAACGCGAATTTTAACAAAATATTAACGCTTACAATTTAGGTGGCACTTTTC
GGGGAAATGTGCGCGGAACCCCTATTTGTTTATTTTTCTAAATACATTCAAATATGTATCCGCTCATGAG
ACAATAACCCTGATAAATGCTTCAATAATATTGAAAAAGGAAGAGTATGAGTATTCAACATTTCCGTGTC
GCCCTTATTCCCTTTTTTGCGGCATTTTGCCTTCCTGTTTTTGCTCACCCAGAAACGCTGGTGAAAGTAA
AAGATGCTGAAGATCAGTTGGGTGCACGAGTGGGTTACATCGAACTGGATCTCAACAGCGGTAAGATCCT
TGAGAGTTTTCGCCCCGAAGAACGTTTTCCAATGATGAGCACTTTTAAAGTTCTGCTATGTGGCGCGGTA
TTATCCCGTATTGACGCCGGGCAAGAGCAACTCGGTCGCCGCATACACTATTCTCAGAATGACTTGGTTG
AGTACTCACCAGTCACAGAAAAGCATCTTACGGATGGCATGACAGTAAGAGAATTATGCAGTGCTGCCAT
AACCATGAGTGATAACACTGCGGCCAACTTACTTCTGACAACGATCGGAGGACCGAAGGAGCTAACCGCT
TTTTTGCACAACATGGGGGATCATGTAACTCGCCTTGATCGTTGGGAACCGGAGCTGAATGAAGCCATAC
CAAACGACGAGCGTGACACCACGATGCCTGTAGCAATGGCAACAACGTTGCGCAAACTATTAACTGGCGA
ACTACTTACTCTAGCTTCCCGGCAACAATTAATAGACTGGATGGAGGCGGATAAAGTTGCAGGACCACTT
CTGCGCTCGGCCCTTCCGGCTGGCTGGTTTATTGCTGATAAATCTGGAGCCGGTGAGCGTGGGTCTCGCG
GTATCATTGCAGCACTGGGGCCAGATGGTAAGCCCTCCCGTATCGTAGTTATCTACACGACGGGGAGTCA
GGCAACTATGGATGAACGAAATAGACAGATCGCTGAGATAGGTGCCTCACTGATTAAGCATTGGTAACTG
TCAGACCAAGTTTACTCATATATACTTTAGATTGATTTAAAACTTCATTTTTAATTTAAAAGGATCTAGG
TGAAGATCCTTTTTGATAATCTCATGACCAAAATCCCTTAACGTGAGTTTTCGTTCCACTGAGCGTCAGA
CCCCGTAGAAAAGATCAAAGGATCTTCTTGAGATCCTTTTTTTCTGCGCGTAATCTGCTGCTTGCAAACA
AAAAAACCACCGCTACCAGCGGTGGTTTGTTTGCCGGATCAAGAGCTACCAACTCTTTTTCCGAAGGTAA
CTGGCTTCAGCAGAGCGCAGATACCAAATACTGTTCTTCTAGTGTAGCCGTAGTTAGGCCACCACTTCAA
GAACTCTGTAGCACCGCCTACATACCTCGCTCTGCTAATCCTGTTACCAGTGGCTGCTGCCAGTGGCGAT
AAGTCGTGTCTTACCGGGTTGGACTCAAGACGATAGTTACCGGATAAGGCGCAGCGGTCGGGCTGAACGG
GGGGTTCGTGCACACAGCCCAGCTTGGAGCGAACGACCTACACCGAACTGAGATACCTACAGCGTGAGCT
ATGAGAAAGCGCCACGCTTCCCGAAGGGAGAAAGGCGGACAGGTATCCGGTAAGCGGCAGGGTCGGAACA
GGAGAGCGCACGAGGGAGCTTCCAGGGGGAAACGCCTGGTATCTTTATAGTCCTGTCGGGTTTCGCCACC
TCTGACTTGAGCGTCGATTTTTGTGATGCTCGTCAGGGGGGCGGAGCCTATGGAAAAACGCCAGCAACGC
GGCCTTTTTACGGTTCCTGGCCTTTTGCTGGCCTTTTGCTCACATGTTCTTTCCTGCGTTATCCCCTGAT
TCTGTGGATAACCGTATTACCGCCTTTGAGTGAGCTGATACCGCTCGCCGCAGCCGAACGACCGAGCGCA
GCGAGTCAGTGAGCGAGGAAGCGGAAGAGCGCCCAATACGCAAACCGCCTCTCCCCGCGCGTTGGCCGAT
TCATTAATGCAGCTGGCACGACAGGTTTCCCGACTGGAAAGCGGGCAGTGAGCGCAACGCAATTAATGTG
AGTTAGCTCACTCATTAGGCACCCCAGGCTTTACACTTTATGCTTCCGGCTCGTATGTTGTGTGGAATTG
TGAGCGGATAACAATTTCACACAGGAAACAGCTATGACCATGATTACGCCAAGCGCGCAATTAACCCTCA
CTAAAGGGAACAAAAGCTGGAGCTGCAAGCTTAATGTAGTCTTATGCAATACTCTTGTAGTCTTGCAACA
TGGTAACGATGAGTTAGCAACATGCCTTACAAGGAGAGAAAAAGCACCGTGCATGCCGATTGGTGGAAGT
AAGGTGGTACGATCGTGCCTTATTAGGAAGGCAACAGACGGGTCTGACATGGATTGGACGAACCACTGAA
TTGCCGCATTGCAGAGATATTGTATTTAAGTGCCTAGCTCGATACATAAACGGGTCTCTCTGGTTAGACC
AGATCTGAGCCTGGGAGCTCTCTGGCTAACTAGGGAACCCACTGCTTAAGCCTCAATAAAGCTTGCCTTG
AGTGCTTCAAGTAGTGTGTGCCCGTCTGTTGTGTGACTCTGGTAACTAGAGATCCCTCAGACCCTTTTAG
TCAGTGTGGAAAATCTCTAGCAGTGGCGCCCGAACAGGGACTTGAAAGCGAAAGGGAAACCAGAGGAGCT
CTCTCGACGCAGGACTCGGCTTGCTGAAGCGCGCACGGCAAGAGGCGAGGGGCGGCGACTGGTGAGTACG
CCAAAAATTTTGACTAGCGGAGGCTAGAAGGAGAGAGATGGGTGCGAGAGCGTCAGTATTAAGCGGGGGA
GAATTAGATCGCGATGGGAAAAAATTCGGTTAAGGCCAGGGGGAAAGAAAAAATATAAATTAAAACATAT
AGTATGGGCAAGCAGGGAGCTAGAACGATTCGCAGTTAATCCTGGCCTGTTAGAAACATCAGAAGGCTGT
AGACAAATACTGGGACAGCTACAACCATCCCTTCAGACAGGATCAGAAGAACTTAGATCATTATATAATA
CAGTAGCAACCCTCTATTGTGTGCATCAAAGGATAGAGATAAAAGACACCAAGGAAGCTTTAGACAAGAT
AGAGGAAGAGCAAAACAAAAGTAAGACCACCGCACAGCAAGCGGCCGCTGATCTTCAGACCTGGAGGAGG
AGATATGAGGGACAATTGGAGAAGTGAATTATATAAATATAAAGTAGTAAAAATTGAACCATTAGGAGTA
GCACCCACCAAGGCAAAGAGAAGAGTGGTGCAGAGAGAAAAAAGAGCAGTGGGAATAGGAGCTTTGTTCC
TTGGGTTCTTGGGAGCAGCAGGAAGCACTATGGGCGCAGCGTCAATGACGCTGACGGTACAGGCCAGACA
ATTATTGTCTGGTATAGTGCAGCAGCAGAACAATTTGCTGAGGGCTATTGAGGCGCAACAGCATCTGTTG
CAACTCACAGTCTGGGGCATCAAGCAGCTCCAGGCAAGAATCCTGGCTGTGGAAAGATACCTAAAGGATC
AACAGCTCCTGGGGATTTGGGGTTGCTCTGGAAAACTCATTTGCACCACTGCTGTGCCTTGGAATGCTAG
TTGGAGTAATAAATCTCTGGAACAGATTTGGAATCACACGACCTGGATGGAGTGGGACAGAGAAATTAAC
AATTACACAAGCTTAATACACTCCTTAATTGAAGAATCGCAAAACCAGCAAGAAAAGAATGAACAAGAAT
TATTGGAATTAGATAAATGGGCAAGTTTGTGGAATTGGTTTAACATAACAAATTGGCTGTGGTATATAAA
ATTATTCATAATGATAGTAGGAGGCTTGGTAGGTTTAAGAATAGTTTTTGCTGTACTTTCTATAGTGAAT
AGAGTTAGGCAGGGATATTCACCATTATCGTTTCAGACCCACCTCCCAACCCCGAGGGGACCCGACAGGC
CCGAAGGAATAGAAGAAGAAGGTGGAGAGAGAGACAGAGACAGATCCATTCGATTAGTGAACGGATCTCG
ACGGTATCGGTTAACTTTTAAAAGAAAAGGGGGGATTGGGGGGTACAGTGCAGGGGAAAGAATAGTAGAC
ATAATAGCAACAGACATACAAACTAAAGAATTACAAAAACAAATTACAAAAATTCAAAATTTTATCGATC
ACGAGACTAGCCTCGAGCTGGCTGCAGTAACGCCATTTTGCAAGGCATGGAAAAATACCAAACCAAGAAT
AGAGAAGTTCAGATCAAGGGCGGGTACATGAAAATAGCTAACGTTGGGCCAAACAGGATATCTGCGGTGA
GCAGTTTCGGCCCCGGCCCGGGGCCAAGAACAGATGGTCACCGCAGTTTCGGCCCCGGCCCGAGGCCAAG
AACAGATGGTCCCCAGATATGGCCCAACCCTCAGCAGTTTCTTAAGACCCATCAGATGTTTCCAGGCTCC
CCCAAGGACCTGAAATGACCCTGCGCCTTATTTGAATTAACCAATCAGCCTGCTTCTCGCTTCTGTTCGC
GCGCTTCTGCTTCCCGAGCTCTATAAAAGAGCTCACAACCCCTCACTCGGCGCGCCAGTCCTCCGACAGA
CTGAGTCGGCCGGTCGAATCAAGCTTATCGATACCGTCGACGGATCCGCTAGCCCGCGGTTCGAAATGCA
GGAAGTTGGTGTTGGCCTATATCCCAGTATCTCTTTGCTCAATCACAGCTGTGACCCCAACTGTTCGATT
GTGTTCAATGGGCCCCACCTCTTACTGCGAGCAGTCCGAGACATCGAGGTGGGAGAGGAGCTCACCATCT
GCTACCTGGATATGCTGATGACCAGTGAGGAGCGCCGGAAGCAGCTGAGGGACCAGTACTGCTTTGAATG
TGACTGTTTCCGTTGCCAAACCCAGGACAAGGATGCTGATATGCTAACTGGTGATGAGCAAGTATGGAAG
GAAGTTCAAGAATCCCTGAAAAAAATTGAAGAACTGAAGGCACACTGGAAGTGGGAGCAGGTTCTGGCCA
TGTGCCAGGCAATCATAAGCAGCAATTCTGAACGGCTTCCCGATATCAACATCTACCAGCTGAAGGTGCT
CGACTGCGCCATGGATGCCTGCATCAACCTCGGCCTGTTGGAGGAAGCCTTGTTCTATGGTACTCGGACC
ATGGAGCCATACAGGATTTTTTTCCCAGGAAGCCATCCCGTCAGAGGGGTTCAAGTGATGAAAGTTGGCA
AACTGCAGCTACATCAAGGCATGTTTCCCCAAGCAATGAAGAATCTGAGACTGGCTTTTGATATTATGAG
AGTGACACATGGCAGAGAACACAGCCTGATTGAAGATTTGATTCTACTTTTAGAAGAATGCGACGCCAAC
ATCAGAGCATCCTAGACCGGTCGGATCCCCCGGGCTGCAGGAATTCGAGCATCTTACCGCCATTTATTCC
CATATTTGTTCTGTTTTTCTTGATTTGGGTATACATTTAAATGTTAATAAAACAAAATGGTGGGGCAATC
ATTTACATTTTTAGGGATATGTAATTACTAGTTCAGGTGTATTGCCACAAGACAAACATGTTAAGAAACT
TTCCCGTTATTTACGCTCTGTTCCTGTTAATCAACCTCTGGATTACAAAATTTGTGAAAGATTGACTGAT
ATTCTTAACTATGTTGCTCCTTTTACGCTGTGTGGATATGCTGCTTTAATGCCTCTGTATCATGCTATTG
CTTCCCGTACGGCTTTCGTTTTCTCCTCCTTGTATAAATCCTGGTTGCTGTCTCTTTATGAGGAGTTGTG
GCCCGTTGTCCGTCAACGTGGCGTGGTGTGCTCTGTGTTTGCTGACGCAACCCCCACTGGCTGGGGCATT
GCCACCACCTGTCAACTCCTTTCTGGGACTTTCGCTTTCCCCCTCCCGATCGCCACGGCAGAACTCATCG
CCGCCTGCCTTGCCCGCTGCTGGACAGGGGCTAGGTTGCTGGGCACTGATAATTCCGTGGTGTTGTCGGG
GAAGCTGACGTCCTTTGCAATTCGATATCAAGCTGTACCTTCTAGATGTACAATTCTTTTAGCGCTTCTA
GACCAATGACTTACAAGGCAGCTGTAGATCTTAGCCACTTTTTAAAAGAAAAGGGGGGACTGGAAGGGCT
AATTCACTCCCAACGAAGACAAGATCTGCTTTTTGCTTGTACTGGGTCTCTCTGGTTAGACCAGATCTGA
GCCTGGGAGCTCTCTGGCTAACTAGGGAACCCACTGCTTAAGCCTCAATAAAGCTTGCCTTGAGTGCTTC
AAGTAGTGTGTGCCCGTCTGTTGTGTGACTCTGGTAACTAGAGATCCCTCAGACCCTTTTAGTCAGTGTG
GAAAATCTCTAGCAGTAGTAGTTCATGTCATCTTATTATTCAGTATTTATAACTTGCAAAGAAATGAATA
TCAGAGAGTGAGAGGAACTTGTTTATTGCAGCTTATAATGGTTACAAATAAAGCAATAGCATCACAAATT
TCACAAATAAAGCATTTTTTTCACTGCATTCTAGTTGTGGTTTGTCCAAACTCATCAATGTATCTTATCA
TGTCTGGCTCTAGCTATCCCGCCCCTAACTCCGCCCATCCCGCCCCTAACTCCGCCCAGTTCCGCCCATT
CTCCGCCCCATGGCTGACTAATTTTTTTT
Features (pLannotate 1.2.2; 29 found; start..end, strand, type, name):
     94..112     -  promoter       T7 promoter: promoter for bacteriophage T7 RNA polymerase
    120..275     +  CDS            lacZα (fragment): LacZα fragment of β-galactosidase; lacZ fragment
    280..708     +  rep_origin     f1 ori (sequence partly withheld): f1 bacteriophage origin of replication; arrow indicates direction of (+) strand synthesis
    761..865     +  promoter       AmpR promoter: bla
    866..1726    +  CDS            AmpR: β-lactamase; bla; confers resistance to ampicillin, carbenicillin, and related antibiotics
   1897..2485    +  rep_origin     ori: high-copy-number ColE1/pMB1/pBR322/pUC origin of replication
   2668..2760    +  CDS            lacI (fragment): lac repressor; lacI; The lac repressor binds to the lac operator to inhibit transcription in E. coli. This inhibition can be relieved by adding lactose or isopropyl-β-D-thiogalactopyranoside (IPTG).
   2773..2794    +  protein_bind   CAP binding site: CAP binding activates transcription in the presence of cAMP. E. coli catabolite activator protein
   2809..2839    +  promoter       lac promoter: promoter for the E. coli lac operon
   2847..2863    +  protein_bind   lac operator: The lac repressor binds to the lac operator to inhibit transcription in E. coli. This inhibition can be relieved by adding lactose or isopropyl-β-D-thiogalactopyranoside (IPTG). lac repressor encoded by lacI
   2908..2926    +  promoter       T3 promoter: promoter for bacteriophage T3 RNA polymerase
   2954..3180    +  promoter       RSV promoter: Rous sarcoma virus enhancer/promoter
   3181..3361    +  LTR            5' LTR (truncated): truncated 5' long terminal repeat (LTR) from HIV-1
   3408..3533    +  misc_feature   HIV-1 Ψ: packaging signal of human immunodeficiency virus type 1
   3517..3880    +  CDS            HIV-1 gag (fragment): gag protein from human immunodeficiency virus 1; gag
   4026..4259    +  misc_feature   RRE: The Rev response element (RRE) of HIV-1 allows for Rev-dependent mRNA export from the nucleus to the cytoplasm.
   4636..4736    +  CDS            Rev (fragment): human immunodeficiency virus 1 (HIV-1) Rev protein; rev; enhances nuclear export of unspliced and incompletely spliced viral mRNAs
   4755..4872    +  misc_feature   cPPT/CTS: central polypurine tract and central termination sequence of HIV-1
   4906..5307    +  promoter       SFFV promoter: spleen focus-forming virus long terminal repeat (LTR) promoter
   5317..5340    +  misc_feature   MCS (fragment): pBluescript multiple cloning site
   5362..6081    +  CDS            SMYD3 (fragment): SMYD3_HUMAN - Also known as ZMYND1, ZNFN3A1. Experimental evidence at protein level: Swiss-Prot protein existence level 1. Histone methyltransferase. Specifically methylates 'Lys-4' of histone H3, inducing di- and tri-methylation, but not monomethylation (PubMed:15235609, PubMed:22419068). Also methylates 'Lys-5' of histone H4 (PubMed:22419068). Plays an important role in transcriptional activation as a member of an RNA polymerase complex (PubMed:15235609). Binds DNA containing 5'-CCCTCC-3' or 5'-GAGGGG-3' sequences (PubMed:15235609). From Homo sapiens (Human).
   6092..6117    +  misc_feature   MCS (fragment): pBluescript multiple cloning site
   6117..6176    +  CDS            S (fragment): HBSAG_WHV6 - Experimental evidence at transcript level: Swiss-Prot protein existence level 2. The middle envelope protein plays an important role in the budding of the virion. It is involved in the induction of budding in a nucleocapsid independent way. In this process the majority of envelope proteins bud to form subviral lipoprotein particles of 22 nm of diameter that do not contain a nucleocapsid (By similarity). From Woodchuck hepatitis B virus (isolate w64/pWS23) (WHV).
   6308..6711    +  misc_feature   WPRE: woodchuck hepatitis virus posttranscriptional regulatory element
   6769..6828    +  CDS            nef (fragment): NEF_HV1Z2 - Experimental evidence at protein level: Swiss-Prot protein existence level 1. Extracellular Nef protein targets CD4(+) T-lymphocytes for apoptosis by interacting with CXCR4 surface receptors. From Human immunodeficiency virus type 1 group M subtype D (isolate Z2/CDC-Z34) (HIV-1).
   6830..7063    +  LTR            3' LTR (ΔU3): self-inactivating 3' long terminal repeat (LTR) from HIV-1
   7135..7256    +  polyA_signal   SV40 poly(A) signal: SV40 polyadenylation signal
   7275..7296    +  rep_origin     SV40 ori (fragment): SV40 origin of replication
   7296..73      +  rep_origin     SV40 ori (across the origin): SV40 origin of replication
