[The description below was written by a language model from this plasmid's Addgene catalogue record and pLannotate feature annotations shown in this document.]
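Description:
SFFV-SMYD3-Brd 131 is a self-inactivating HIV-1-based lentiviral transfer plasmid built on the SFFV-MCS backbone, carrying human SMYD3 together with a construct-specific DNA barcode. It is maintained in E. coli through a high-copy ColE1/pUC-type origin with ampicillin resistance (AmpR), and the backbone also retains an f1 origin, lacZα/lac promoter remnants and flanking T7 and T3 promoters. No mammalian selection marker or fluorescent reporter is annotated.

The viral portion has a third-generation layout. An RSV promoter drives a truncated 5' LTR, followed by the Ψ packaging signal with a partial gag sequence, the RRE for Rev-dependent export of genomic RNA, and the cPPT/CTS that aids nuclear import. Downstream, the spleen focus-forming virus (SFFV) promoter, which is strongly active in haematopoietic cells, drives the SMYD3 insert cloned between multiple-cloning-site remnants. The insert is 720 bp and is annotated as a fragment of the SMYD3 reference protein, so it appears to encode a shorter form than the full-length histone methyltransferase; the record does not explain which isoform this represents. A WPRE follows to enhance transcript stability and expression, and the cassette ends in a ΔU3 3' LTR with an SV40 poly(A) signal and SV40 origin beyond it. According to the depositor, the barcode sits in an XbaI site after the WPRE, although it is not annotated as a separate feature. That position would place it within the SFFV-driven transcript, so it could be read alongside the factor.

The plasmid belongs to a barcoded transcription factor library for combinatorial screening of factors in immune cell reprogramming, where barcodes identify which factors each transduced cell received.
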