Addgene plasmid #219098: SFFV-SMYD3-Brd 131
Purpose: Transcription factor SMYD3 with a specific barcode assigned.
Depositing lab: Filipe Pereira. Depositing organization: Center for Neuroscience and Cell Biology, University of Coimbra. Publication: A combinatorial transcription factor screening platform for immune cell reprogramming. Kurochkin I, Altman AR, Caiado I, Pertiga-Cabral D, Halitzki E, Minaeva M, Zimmermannova O, Henriques-Oliveira L, Klein D, Nair M, Oliveira D, Cajal LR, Knittel R, Feick C, Ringner M, Martin M, Cirovic B, Pires CF, Rosa FF, Sitnicka E, Theis FJ, Pereira CF. Cell Syst. 2026 Jan 21;17(1):101457. doi: 10.1016/j.cels.2025.101457. Epub 2026 Jan 14. PubMed 41539305.
Backbone
  Vector backbone: SFFV-MCS
  Backbone size w/o insert (bp): 6638
  Vector type: Lentiviral
Growth in bacteria
  Bacterial resistance: Ampicillin, 100 μg/mL
  Growth temperature: 37°C
  Growth strain: NEB Stable
  Copy number: High Copy
Gene/Insert
  Gene/Insert name: SMYD3
  Species: H. sapiens (human)
  Insert size (bp): 720
  Entrez Gene: SMYD3 (a.k.a. KMT3E, ZMYND1, ZNFN3A1, bA74P14.1)
  Promoter: The spleen focus-forming virus (SFFV) promoter
  Cloning method: Restriction Enzyme; 5′ cloning site Bsp119I (not destroyed); 3′ cloning site BstHI (not destroyed)
Terms and licenses: Academic/Nonprofit Terms; Industry Terms: Not Available to Industry
Depositor comments: Barcode sequence cloned into XbaI restriction site. Design of plasmid is as follows: SFFV-[TF sequence]-WPRE-[Barcode sequence].
How to cite: SFFV-SMYD3-Brd 131 was a gift from Filipe Pereira (Addgene plasmid # 219098 ; http://n2t.net/addgene:219098 ; RRID:Addgene_219098)
