>Addgene plasmid #219098 | SFFV-SMYD3-Brd 131 | depositor partial sequence | sequence record 427774 | TF ORF
ATGCAGGAAGTTGGTGTTGGCCTATATCCCAGTATCTCTTTGCTCAATCACAGCTGTGACCCCAACTGTT
CGATTGTGTTCAATGGGCCCCACCTCTTACTGCGAGCAGTCCGAGACATCGAGGTGGGAGAGGAGCTCAC
CATCTGCTACCTGGATATGCTGATGACCAGTGAGGAGCGCCGGAAGCAGCTGAGGGACCAGTACTGCTTT
GAATGTGACTGTTTCCGTTGCCAAACCCAGGACAAGGATGCTGATATGCTAACTGGTGATGAGCAAGTAT
GGAAGGAAGTTCAAGAATCCCTGAAAAAAATTGAAGAACTGAAGGCACACTGGAAGTGGGAGCAGGTTCT
GGCCATGTGCCAGGCAATCATAAGCAGCAATTCTGAACGGCTTCCCGATATCAACATCTACCAGCTGAAG
GTGCTCGACTGCGCCATGGATGCCTGCATCAACCTCGGCCTGTTGGAGGAAGCCTTGTTCTATGGTACTC
GGACCATGGAGCCATACAGGATTTTTTTCCCAGGAAGCCATCCCGTCAGAGGGGTTCAAGTGATGAAAGT
TGGCAAACTGCAGCTACATCAAGGCATGTTTCCCCAAGCAATGAAGAATCTGAGACTGGCTTTTGATATT
ATGAGAGTGACACATGGCAGAGAACACAGCCTGATTGAAGATTTGATTCTACTTTTAGAAGAATGCGACG
CCAACATCAGAGCATCCTAA
