>Addgene plasmid #219098 | SFFV-SMYD3-Brd 131 | depositor partial sequence | sequence record 427775 | Barcode sequence
TGTACAATTCTTTTAGCGCT
